>Addgene plasmid #182407 | pRSFDuet-1_VNp-FGF21 | addgene full sequence | sequence record 360454 | Addgene NGS Result
GGGGAATTGTGAGCGGATAACAATTCCCCTGTAGAAATAATTTTGTTTAACTTTAATAAGGAGATATACC
ATGGGCAGCAGCCATCACCATCATCACCACAGCCAGGATCCGAATTCGAGCTCGGCGCGCCTGCAGGTCG
ACAAGCTTGCGGCCGCATAATGCTTAAGTCGAACAGAAAGTAATCGTATTGTACACGGCCGCATAATCGA
AATTAATACGACTCACTATAGGGGAATTGTGAGCGGATAACAATTCCCCATCTTAGTATATTAGTTAAGT
ATAAGAAGGAGATATACATATGGATGTATTCATGAAAGGACTTTCAAAGGCCAAGGAGGGAGTTGTGGCA
GCTGCTGAGAAAACCAAACAGGGTGTGGCAGAAGCAGCAGGAAAGACAAAAGAGGGTGTTCTCAGATCTG
GAGGAAGCGGACATCCGATTCCGGATAGCAGTCCGCTGCTGCAGTTTGGTGGTCAGGTTCGTCAGCGTTA
TCTGTATACCGATGATGCACAGCAGACCGAAGCACATCTGGAAATTCGTGAAGATGGCACCGTTGGTGGT
GCAGCAGATCAGAGTCCGGAAAGCCTGCTGCAGCTGAAAGCACTGAAACCGGGTGTTATTCAGATTCTGG
GTGTTAAAACCAGCCGTTTTCTGTGTCAGCGTCCGGATGGTGCACTGTATGGTAGCCTGCATTTTGATCC
GGAAGCATGTAGCTTTCGTGAACTGCTGCTGGAAGATGGTTATAATGTTTATCAGAGCGAAGCCCATGGT
CTGCCGCTGCATCTGCCTGGTAATAAAAGTCCGCATCGTGATCCGGCACCGCGTGGTCCGGCACGTTTTC
TGCCGTTACCGGGTCTGCCTCCGGCTCTGCCGGAACCGCCTGGTATTCTGGCACCGCAGCCTCCGGATGT
TGGTAGCAGCGATCCGCTGAGCATGGTTGGTCCGAGCCAGGGTCGTAGCCCGAGCTATGCAAGCGGTACC
CATCATCATCATCATCATTAACTCGAGTCTGGTAAAGAAACCGCTGCTGCGAAATTTGAACGCCAGCACA
TGGACTCGTCTACTAGCGCAGCTTAATTAACCTAGGCTGCTGCCACCGCTGAGCAATAACTAGCATAACC
CCTTGGGGCCTCTAAACGGGTCTTGAGGGGTTTTTTGCTGAAACCTCAGGCATTTGAGAAGCACACGGTC
ACACTGCTTCCGGTAGTCAATAAACCGGTAAACCAGCAATAGACATAAGCGGCTATTTAACGACCCTGCC
CTGAACCGACGACAAGCTGACGACCGGGTCTCCGCAAGTGGCACTTTTCGGGGAAATGTGCGCGGAACCC
CTATTTGTTTATTTTTCTAAATACATTCAAATATGTATCCGCTCATGAATTAATTCTTAGAAAAACTCAT
CGAGCATCAAATGAAACTGCAATTTATTCATATCAGGATTATCAATACCATATTTTTGAAAAAGCCGTTT
CTGTAATGAAGGAGAAAACTCACCGAGGCAGTTCCATAGGATGGCAAGATCCTGGTATCGGTCTGCGATT
CCGACTCGTCCAACATCAATACAACCTATTAATTTCCCCTCGTCAAAAATAAGGTTATCAAGTGAGAAAT
CACCATGAGTGACGACTGAATCCGGTGAGAATGGCAAAAGTTTATGCATTTCTTTCCAGACTTGTTCAAC
AGGCCAGCCATTACGCTCGTCATCAAAATCACTCGCATCAACCAAACCGTTATTCATTCGTGATTGCGCC
TGAGCGAGACGAAATACGCGGTCGCTGTTAAAAGGACAATTACAAACAGGAATCGAATGCAACCGGCGCA
GGAACACTGCCAGCGCATCAACAATATTTTCACCTGAATCAGGATATTCTTCTAATACCTGGAATGCTGT
TTTCCCGGGGATCGCAGTGGTGAGTAACCATGCATCATCAGGAGTACGGATAAAATGCTTGATGGTCGGA
AGAGGCATAAATTCCGTCAGCCAGTTTAGTCTGACCATCTCATCTGTAACATCATTGGCAACGCTACCTT
TGCCATGTTTCAGAAACAACTCTGGCGCATCGGGCTTCCCATACAATCGATAGATTGTCGCACCTGATTG
CCCGACATTATCGCGAGCCCATTTATACCCATATAAATCAGCATCCATGTTGGAATTTAATCGCGGCCTA
GAGCAAGACGTTTCCCGTTGAATATGGCTCATACTCTTCCTTTTTCAATATTATTGAAGCATTTATCAGG
GTTATTGTCTCATGAGCGGATACATATTTGAATGTATTTAGAAAAATAAACAAATAGGCATGCAGCGCTC
TTCCGCTTCCTCGCTCACTGACTCGCTACGCTCGGTCGTTCGACTGCGGCGAGCGGTGTCAGCTCACTCA
AAAGCGGTAATACGGTTATCCACAGAATCAGGGGATAAAGCCGGAAAGAACATGTGAGCAAAAAGCAAAG
CACCGGAAGAAGCCAACGCCGCAGGCGTTTTTCCATAGGCTCCGCCCCCCTGACGAGCATCACAAAAATC
GACGCTCAAGCCAGAGGTGGCGAAACCCGACAGGACTATAAAGATACCAGGCGTTTCCCCCTGGAAGCTC
CCTCGTGCGCTCTCCTGTTCCGACCCTGCCGCTTACCGGATACCTGTCCGCCTTTCTCCCTTCGGGAAGC
GTGGCGCTTTCTCATAGCTCACGCTGTTGGTATCTCAGTTCGGTGTAGGTCGTTCGCTCCAAGCTGGGCT
GTGTGCACGAACCCCCCGTTCAGCCCGACCGCTGCGCCTTATCCGGTAACTATCGTCTTGAGTCCAACCC
GGTAAGACACGACTTATCGCCACTGGCAGCAGCCATTGGTAACTGATTTAGAGGACTTTGTCTTGAAGTT
ATGCACCTGTTAAGGCTAAACTGAAAGAACAGATTTTGGTGAGTGCGGTCCTCCAACCCACTTACCTTGG
TTCAAAGAGTTGGTAGCTCAGCGAACCTTGAGAAAACCACCGTTGGTAGCGGTGGTTTTTCTTTATTTAT
GAGATGATGAATCAATCGGTCTATCAAGTCAACGAACAGCTATTCCGTTACTCTAGATTTCAGTGCAATT
TATCTCTTCAAATGTAGCACCTGAAGTCAGCCCCATACGATATAAGTTGTAATTCTCATGTTAGTCATGC
CCCGCGCCCACCGGAAGGAGCTGACTGGGTTGAAGGCTCTCAAGGGCATCGGTCGAGATCCCGGTGCCTA
ATGAGTGAGCTAACTTACATTAATTGCGTTGCGCTCACTGCCCGCTTTCCAGTCGGGAAACCTGTCGTGC
CAGCTGCATTAATGAATCGGCCAACGCGCGGGGAGAGGCGGTTTGCGTATTGGGCGCCAGGGTGGTTTTT
CTTTTCACCAGTGAGACGGGCAACAGCTGATTGCCCTTCACCGCCTGGCCCTGAGAGAGTTGCAGCAAGC
GGTCCACGCTGGTTTGCCCCAGCAGGCGAAAATCCTGTTTGATGGTGGTTAACGGCGGGATATAACATGA
GCTGTCTTCGGTATCGTCGTATCCCACTACCGAGATGTCCGCACCAACGCGCAGCCCGGACTCGGTAATG
GCGCGCATTGCGCCCAGCGCCATCTGATCGTTGGCAACCAGCATCGCAGTGGGAACGATGCCCTCATTCA
GCATTTGCATGGTTTGTTGAAAACCGGACATGGCACTCCAGTCGCCTTCCCGTTCCGCTATCGGCTGAAT
TTGATTGCGAGTGAGATATTTATGCCAGCCAGCCAGACGCAGACGCGCCGAGACAGAACTTAATGGGCCC
GCTAACAGCGCGATTTGCTGGTGACCCAATGCGACCAGATGCTCCACGCCCAGTCGCGTACCGTCTTCAT
GGGAGAAAATAATACTGTTGATGGGTGTCTGGTCAGAGACATCAAGAAATAACGCCGGAACATTAGTGCA
GGCAGCTTCCACAGCAATGGCATCCTGGTCATCCAGCGGATAGTTAATGATCAGCCCACTGACGCGTTGC
GCGAGAAGATTGTGCACCGCCGCTTTACAGGCTTCGACGCCGCTTCGTTCTACCATCGACACCACCACGC
TGGCACCCAGTTGATCGGCGCGAGATTTAATCGCCGCGACAATTTGCGACGGCGCGTGCAGGGCCAGACT
GGAGGTGGCAACGCCAATCAGCAACGACTGTTTGCCCGCCAGTTGTTGTGCCACGCGGTTGGGAATGTAA
TTCAGCTCCGCCATCGCCGCTTCCACTTTTTCCCGCGTTTTCGCAGAAACGTGGCTGGCCTGGTTCACCA
CGCGGGAAACGGTCTGATAAGAGACACCGGCATACTCTGCGACATCGTATAACGTTACTGGTTTCACATT
CACCACCCTGAATTGACTCTCTTCCGGGCGCTATCATGCCATACCGCGAAAGGTTTTGCGCCATTCGATG
GTGTCCGGGATCTCGACGCTCTCCCTTATGCGACTCCTGCATTAGGAAATTAATACGACTCACTATA
Features (pLannotate 1.2.2; 20 found; start..end, strand, type, name):
      3..27      +  protein_bind   lac operator: The lac repressor binds to the lac operator to inhibit transcription in E. coli. This inhibition can be relieved by adding lactose or isopropyl-β-D-thiogalactopyranoside (IPTG). lac repressor encoded by lacI
     42..64      +  RBS            RBS: efficient ribosome binding site from bacteriophage T7 gene 10 (Olins and Rangwala, 1989)
    214..232     +  promoter       T7 promoter: promoter for bacteriophage T7 RNA polymerase
    233..257     +  protein_bind   lac operator: The lac repressor binds to the lac operator to inhibit transcription in E. coli. This inhibition can be relieved by adding lactose or isopropyl-β-D-thiogalactopyranoside (IPTG). lac repressor encoded by lacI
    300..359     +  CDS            Sncb (fragment): SYUB_MOUSE - Experimental evidence at protein level: Swiss-Prot protein existence level 1. May be involved in neuronal plasticity. From Mus musculus (Mouse).
    432..974     +  CDS            FGF21 (fragment): FGF21_HUMAN - Experimental evidence at protein level: Swiss-Prot protein existence level 1. Stimulates glucose uptake in differentiated adipocytes via the induction of glucose transporter SLC2A1/GLUT1 expression (but not SLC2A4/GLUT4 expression). Activity requires the presence of KLB. From Homo sapiens (Human).
    981..998     +  CDS            capTEV™ (fragment): composite tag for in vivo biotinylation, TEV protease cleavage, and 6xHis tagging
   1014..1055    +  CDS            S-Tag (fragment): affinity and epitope tag derived from pancreatic ribonuclease A
   1085..1102    +  CDS            SET1 (fragment): solubility-enhancement tag derived from T7 phage gene 10B
   1110..1157    +  terminator     T7 terminator: transcription terminator for bacteriophage T7 RNA polymerase
   1321..1378    +  promoter       AmpR promoter (fragment): bla
   1387..2202    -  CDS            KanR: aminoglycoside phosphotransferase; aph(3')-Ia; confers resistance to kanamycin in bacteria or G418 (Geneticin®) in eukaryotes
   2203..2294    -  promoter       AmpR promoter: bla
   2310..3059    -  rep_origin     RSF ori: Plasmids containing the RSF 1030 origin of replication can be propagated in E. coli cells that contain additional plasmids with compatible origins.
   3142..3206    -  CDS            TcR (fragment): tetracycline efflux protein; tet; confers resistance to tetracycline
   3221..3242    -  protein_bind   CAP binding site: CAP binding activates transcription in the presence of cAMP. E. coli catabolite activator protein
   3255..4337    -  CDS            lacI: lac repressor; lacI; The lac repressor binds to the lac operator to inhibit transcription in E. coli. This inhibition can be relieved by adding lactose or isopropyl-β-D-thiogalactopyranoside (IPTG).
   4338..4415    -  promoter       lacI promoter: lacI
   4423..4458    -  CDS            TcR (fragment): tetracycline efflux protein; tet; confers resistance to tetracycline
   4461..2       +  promoter       T7 promoter (across the origin): promoter for bacteriophage T7 RNA polymerase
