[The description below was written by a language model from this plasmid's Addgene catalogue record and pLannotate feature annotations shown in this document.]
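Description:
pRSFDuet-1_VNp-FGF21 is a bacterial expression plasmid built on the Novagen pRSFDuet-1 backbone, a dual-cassette T7 vector for E. coli. It replicates from the RSF1030 origin, which is listed as high copy and is compatible with other common replicons, so it can coexist with additional plasmids in the same cell. Selection is by kanamycin through an aminoglycoside phosphotransferase gene. The backbone also carries lacI with its own promoter. The lac repressor it encodes binds the lac operators placed directly downstream of each T7 promoter, keeping expression off until it is relieved by IPTG in a host that supplies T7 RNA polymerase.

The feature table shows both T7 promoter/lac operator units of the Duet design. The first, spanning the sequence origin, is followed by a T7 gene 10 ribosome binding site but has no annotated coding sequence, so it appears to be empty. The insert sits downstream of the second unit. It begins with a short N-terminal segment that the annotation software matched to a synuclein family fragment, which corresponds in position to the Vesicle Nucleating peptide (VNp) named in the catalogue entry. This is followed by the human FGF21 coding sequence. After FGF21 comes a short match consistent with a 6xHis stretch, although the record lists no C-terminal tag. Next come a vector-derived S-tag fragment, whose reading-frame relationship to the fusion is not stated, and the T7 terminator. The short TcR, SET1 and AmpR promoter fragment hits are probably incidental backbone matches.

According to the record and its associated publication title, the plasmid is used for bacterial production of the VNp-FGF21 fusion, as part of a system for high-yield, vesicle-packaged recombinant protein production from E. coli. The cloning sites used are not recorded.
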