Addgene plasmid #182407: pRSFDuet-1_VNp-FGF21
Purpose: Bacterial expression of Vesicle Nucleating peptide-fgf21 fusion
Depositing lab: Dan Mulvihill. Depositing organization: London and South East University Group (LASE). Publication: High-yield vesicle-packaged recombinant protein production from E. coli. Eastwood TA, Baker K, Streather BR, Allen N, Wang L, Botchway SW, Brown IR, Hiscock JR, Lennon C, Mulvihill DP. Cell Rep Methods. 2023 Feb 2;3(2):100396. doi: 10.1016/j.crmeth.2023.100396. eCollection 2023 Feb 27. PubMed 36936078.
Backbone
  Vector backbone: pRSFDUET-1
  Backbone manufacturer: Novagen
  Vector type: Bacterial Expression
Growth in bacteria
  Bacterial resistance: Kanamycin, 50 μg/mL
  Growth temperature: 37°C
  Growth strain: DH5alpha
  Copy number: High Copy
Gene/Insert
  Gene/Insert name: VNp-fgf21
  Species: H. sapiens (human)
  GenBank ID: UniProtKB: Q9NSA1
  Entrez Gene: FGF21
  Promoter: T7
  Tag / fusion protein: Vesicle Nucleating peptide (VNp) (N terminal on insert)
  Cloning method: Restriction Enzyme; 5′ cloning site Unknown (unknown if destroyed); 3′ cloning site Unknown (unknown if destroyed)
Resource information
  A portion of this plasmid was derived from a plasmid made by: Synthetic
Terms and licenses: Academic/Nonprofit Terms; Industry Terms: Not Available to Industry
How to cite: pRSFDuet-1_VNp-FGF21 was a gift from Dan Mulvihill (Addgene plasmid # 182407 ; http://n2t.net/addgene:182407 ; RRID:Addgene_182407)
